Addgene plasmid #53273: pAC-DELTA
Purpose: Contains crtE, crtB, and crtI genes of Erwinia herbicola (Pantoea agglomerans) Eho10, together with the lcyE gene of Arabidopsis thaliana and thereby produces delta-carotene in E. coli
Depositing lab: Francis X Cunningham Jr. Depositing organization: University of Maryland, College Park. Publication: Cloning and functional analysis of the beta-carotene hydroxylase of Arabidopsis thaliana. Sun Z, Gantt E, Cunningham FX Jr. J Biol Chem. 1996 Oct 4;271(40):24349-52. PubMed 8798688.
Backbone
  Vector backbone: pAC-LYC
  Backbone manufacturer: Francis X. Cunningham, Jr.
  Backbone size w/o insert (bp): 9476
  Total vector size (bp): 12248
  Modifications to backbone: A 1.9-kb SmaI-EcoRV fragment containing an A. thaliana lycopene ϵ cyclase cDNA was excised from plasmid y2 and cloned in the Klenow-blunted BamHI site of pTrcHis A to give pTrc-Atϵ. A 2.5-kb EcoRV-KpnI fragment containing the Trc promoter and the A. thaliana lycopene ϵ cyclase was then excised from pTrc-Atϵ and cloned in the Klenow-blunted HindIII site of pAC-LYC to produce pAC-DELTA. The reasoning behind this cloning strategy is now obscure, but the resulting plasmid is useful, yielding delta-carotene as the predominant carotenoid in E. coli. The orientation of the lycopene epsilon-cyclase cDNA relative to the Trc promoter, or to the p15A origin of replication for this plasmid, are both uncertain, therefore the sequence submitted for this plasmid may not be correct.
  Vector type: low copy number bacterial cloning vector
Growth in bacteria
  Bacterial resistance: Chloramphenicol, 25 μg/mL
  Growth temperature: 30°C
  Growth strain: Top10
  Growth instructions: Grow liquid cultures on a platform shaker at 28 degrees Celsius for 2-3 days in darkness for best delta-carotene production, or grow on agar plates at room temperature for 3-7 days.
  Copy number: Low Copy
Gene/Insert
  Gene/Insert name: lcyE (alt names: lycopene epsilon cyclase; lycopene epsilon-monocyclase)
  Species: A. thaliana (mustard weed)
  GenBank ID: U50738.1
  Entrez Gene: LUT2 (a.k.a. AT5G57030, LUTEIN DEFICIENT 2, LYCOPENE EPSILON-CYCLASE)
  Promoter: Trc
  Cloning method: Restriction Enzyme; 5′ cloning site HindIII (destroyed during cloning); 3′ cloning site HindIII (destroyed during cloning)
  Sequencing primers: 5′ none; 3′ none
Terms and licenses: Academic/Nonprofit Terms; Industry Terms: Not Available to Industry
Depositor comments: For better yield of low copy number pAC-based plasmids, grow liquid cultures on a platform shaker at ca. 30 degrees Celsius. When cultures reach early stationary phase, dilute 2-fold with growth medium, add spectinomycin (150 mg/liter), and "amplify" for several hours before harvest. For plasmid selection and maintenance in E. coli, use chloramphenicol at 30 mg/liter.
How to cite: pAC-DELTA was a gift from Francis X Cunningham Jr (Addgene plasmid # 53273 ; http://n2t.net/addgene:53273 ; RRID:Addgene_53273)
