[The description below was written by a language model from this plasmid's Addgene catalogue record and pLannotate feature annotations shown in this document.]
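Description:
pAC-DELTA is a low-copy bacterial plasmid of about 12.2 kb that makes E. coli accumulate delta-carotene. It derives from pAC-LYC, a lycopene-producing plasmid. It replicates from the p15A origin and is selected with chloramphenicol through a cat gene driven by its own promoter. Because p15A is compatible with ColE1-type origins, the plasmid can coexist with a second expression plasmid in the same cell. The feature table also shows several interrupted fragments of the tetracycline resistance gene, consistent with the carotenoid genes and the cyclase cassette having been inserted into that region, so tetracycline resistance is not expected to be functional.

The payload combines two modules. The first is the carotenoid gene cluster from Erwinia herbicola (Pantoea agglomerans) Eho10. In it, crtE supplies geranylgeranyl diphosphate, crtB condenses it to phytoene, and crtI desaturates phytoene to lycopene. Only truncated remnants of crtY and crtZ, plus a partial isopentenyl diphosphate isomerase-like reading frame, are annotated alongside them. The beta-cyclase and hydroxylase steps are therefore presumably absent.

The second module is a fragment taken from a pTrcHis-based intermediate and blunt-cloned into the destroyed HindIII site. It carries the trc promoter, lac operator, rrnG antiterminator, minicistron and leader/tag remnants upstream of the Arabidopsis thaliana lycopene epsilon-cyclase cDNA (lcyE/LUT2), along with a partial lacI. The cyclase adds a single epsilon ring to lycopene, giving delta-carotene as the predominant pigment.

The depositor cautions that the orientation of the cyclase cDNA relative to the trc promoter and to the origin is uncertain. The submitted sequence, and hence the annotated arrangement, may therefore be incorrect. The associated publication on the Arabidopsis beta-carotene hydroxylase suggests use in functional analysis of carotenoid pathway enzymes in E. coli.
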