Features (pLannotate 1.2.2; 28 found; start..end, strand, type, name):
    220..322     -  promoter       cat promoter: promoter of the E. coli cat gene encoding chloramphenicol acetyltransferase
    443..586     +  mobile_element IS1 (fragment): prokaryotic transposable element IS1
    705..760     -  rep_origin     RSF ori (fragment): Plasmids containing the RSF 1030 origin of replication can be propagated in E. coli cells that contain additional plasmids with compatible origins.
    848..1393    -  rep_origin     p15A ori: Plasmids containing the medium-copy-number p15A origin of replication can be propagated in E. coli cells that contain a second plasmid with the ColE1 origin.
   1505..1528    +  promoter       tet promoter (fragment): E. coli promoter for tetracycline efflux protein gene
   1532..1810    +  CDS            lacI (fragment): lac repressor; lacI; The lac repressor binds to the lac operator to inhibit transcription in E. coli. This inhibition can be relieved by adding lactose or isopropyl-β-D-thiogalactopyranoside (IPTG).
   1852..1869    +  promoter       tet promoter (fragment): E. coli promoter for tetracycline efflux protein gene
   1865..1966    -  CDS            yciV (fragment): RNAAM_ECOLI - Also known as trpH From Escherichia coli (strain K12).
   2042..2071    +  promoter       trc promoter: strong E. coli promoter; hybrid between the trp and lac UV5 promoters
   2075..2097    +  protein_bind   lac operator (fragment): The lac repressor binds to the lac operator to inhibit transcription in E. coli. This inhibition can be relieved by adding lactose or isopropyl-β-D-thiogalactopyranoside (IPTG). lac repressor encoded by lacI
   2112..2181    +  misc_feature   rrnG antiterminator: antiterminator from the E. coli rrnG leader region (Berg et al., 1989)
   2232..2258    +  CDS            minicistron: synthetic cistron containing a ribosome binding site (Shine-Dalgarno sequence), for enhancing the bacterial expression of a downstream cistron (Schoner, 1997) This first cistron should terminate 3 bp upstream of the ATG for the second cistron.
   2274..2294    +  CDS            capTEV™ (fragment): composite tag for in vivo biotinylation, TEV protease cleavage, and 6xHis tagging
   2295..2327    +  CDS            T7 tag (gene 10 leader): leader peptide from bacteriophage T7 gene 10 promotes efficient translation in E. coli
   2333..2354    +  CDS            Xpress™ tag (fragment): Xpress™ epitope tag, including an enterokinase recognition and cleavage site
   2495..4066    +  CDS            LUT2: LCYE_ARATH - Experimental evidence at protein level: Swiss-Prot protein existence level 1. Involved in carotenoid biosynthesis. Catalyzes the single epsilon-cyclization reaction which converts lycopene to delta-carotene and neurosporene to alpha-zeacarotene (PubMed:8837512, PubMed:11226339). Required for lutein biosynthesis (PubMed:9789087). From Arabidopsis thaliana (Mouse-ear cress).
   4353..4646    +  CDS            TcR (fragment): tetracycline efflux protein; tet; confers resistance to tetracycline
   4765..5685    +  CDS            crtE: CRTE_PSEVU - Experimental evidence at protein level: Swiss-Prot protein existence level 1. Catalyzes the condensation of farnesyl diphosphate (FPP) and isopentenyl diphosphate (IPP) to yield geranylgeranyl diphosphate (GGPP) needed for biosynthesis of carotenoids and diterpenes. From Pseudescherichia vulneris (Escherichia vulneris).
   5751..6569    +  CDS            fni (fragment): IDI2_PSEVU - Protein inferred from homology: Swiss-Prot protein existence level 3. Involved in the biosynthesis of isoprenoids. Catalyzes the 1,3-allylic rearrangement of the homoallylic substrate isopentenyl (IPP) to its allylic isomer, dimethylallyl diphosphate (DMAPP). From Pseudescherichia vulneris (Escherichia vulneris).
   6525..6950    +  CDS            crtY (fragment): CRTY_PSEVU - Experimental evidence at protein level: Swiss-Prot protein existence level 1. Catalyzes the cyclization reaction which converts lycopene to beta-carotene. From Pseudescherichia vulneris (Escherichia vulneris).
   6950..8422    +  CDS            crtI: CRTI_PANAN - Experimental evidence at protein level: Swiss-Prot protein existence level 1. Converts 15-cis-phytoene into all-trans-lycopene via the intermediary of all-trans-phytofluene, all-trans-zeta-carotene and all- trans-neurosporene, by the introduction of four double bonds. From Pantoea ananas (Erwinia uredovora).
   8425..9348    +  CDS            crtB: CRTB_PANAN - Experimental evidence at protein level: Swiss-Prot protein existence level 1. Involved in the biosynthesis of carotenoids. Catalyzes the condensation of two molecules of geranylgeranyl diphosphate (GGPP) to give prephytoene diphosphate (PPPP) and the subsequent rearrangement of the cyclopropylcarbinyl intermediate to yield the 15-cis-phytoene isomer. From Pantoea ananas (Erwinia uredovora).
   9332..9508    -  CDS            crtZ (fragment): CRTZ_PANAN - Protein inferred from homology: Swiss-Prot protein existence level 3. Catalyzes the hydroxylation reaction from beta-carotene to zeaxanthin. From Pantoea ananas (Erwinia uredovora).
   9874..10774   +  CDS            TcR (fragment): tetracycline efflux protein; tet; confers resistance to tetracycline
  11278..11371   +  CDS            TcR (fragment): tetracycline efflux protein; tet; confers resistance to tetracycline
  11368..11425   -  CDS            TcR (fragment): tetracycline efflux protein; tet; confers resistance to tetracycline
  11415..11510   +  CDS            resD (fragment): REDF_ECOLI - Also known as D. Protein inferred from homology: Swiss-Prot protein existence level 3. Acts as a repressor of transcription and as a site-specific resolvase that cleaves at the RfsF site. From Escherichia coli (strain K12).
  11808..219     -  CDS            CmR (across the origin): chloramphenicol acetyltransferase; cat; confers resistance to chloramphenicol
>Addgene plasmid #53273 | pAC-DELTA | depositor full sequence | sequence record 84075 | pAC-DELTA sequence 12248 bps
GAATTCCGGATGAGCATTCATCAGGCGGGCAAGAATGTGAATAAAGGCCGGATAAAACTTGTGCTTATTT
TTCTTTACGGTCTTTAAAAAGGCCGTAATATCCAGCTGAACGGTCTGGTTATAGGTACATTGAGCAACTG
ACTGAAATGCCTCAAAATGTTCTTTACGATGCCATTGGGATATATCAACGGTGGTATATCCAGTGATTTT
TTTCTCCATTTTAGCTTCCTTAGCTCCTGAAAATCTCGATAACTCAAAAAATACGCCCGGTAGTGATCTT
ATTTCATTATGGTGAAAGTTGGAACCTCTTACGTGCCGATCAACGTCTCATTTTCGCCAAAAGTTGGCCC
AGGGCTTCCCGGTATCAACAGGGACACCAGGATTTATTTATTCTGCGAAGTGATCTTCCGTCACAGGTAT
TTATTCGGCGCAAAGTGCGTCGGGTGATGCTGCCAACTTACTGATTTAGTGTATGATGGTGTTTTTGAGG
TGCTCCAGTGGCTTCTGTTTCTATCAGCTGTCCCTCCTGTTCAGCTACTGACGGGGTGGTGCGTAACGGC
AAAAGCACCGCCGGACATCAGCGCTAGCGGAGTGTATACTGGCTTACTATGTTGGCACTGATGAGGGTGT
CAGTGAAGTGCTTCATGTGGCAGGAGAAAAAAGGCTGCACCGGTGCGTCAGCAGAATATGTGATACAGGA
TATATTCCGCTTCCTCGCTCACTGACTCGCTACGCTCGGTCGTTCGACTGCGGCGAGCGGAAATGGCTTA
CGAACGGGGCGGAGATTTCCTGGAAGATGCCAGGAAGATACTTAACAGGGAAGTGAGAGGGCCGCGGCAA
AGCCGTTTTTCCATAGGCTCCGCCCCCCTGACAAGCATCACGAAATCTGACGCTCAAATCAGTGGTGGCG
AAACCCGACAGGACTATAAAGATACCAGGCGTTTCCCCCTGGCGGCTCCCTCGTGCGCTCTCCTGTTCCT
GCCTTTCGGTTTACCGGTGTCATTCCGCTGTTATGGCCGCGTTTGTCTCATTCCACGCCTGACACTCAGT
TCCGGGTAGGCAGTTCGCTCCAAGCTGGACTGTATGCACGAACCCCCCGTTCAGTCCGACCGCTGCGCCT
TATCCGGTAACTATCGTCTTGAGTCCAACCCGGAAAGACATGCAAAAGCACCACTGGCAGCAGCCACTGG
TAATTGATTTAGAGGAGTTAGTCTTGAAGTCATGCGCCGGTTAAGGCTAAACTGAAAGGACAAGTTTTGG
TGACTGCGCTCCTCCAAGCCAGTTACCTCGGTTCAAAGAGTTGGTAGCTCAGAGAACCTTCGAAAAACCG
CCCTGCAAGGCGGTTTTTTCGTTTTCAGAGCAAGAGATTACGCGCAGACCAAAACGATCTCAAGAAGATC
ATCTTATTAATCAGATAAAATATTTCTAGATTTCAGTGCAATTTATCTCTTCAAATGTAGCACCTGAAGT
CAGCCCCATACGATATAAGTTGTAATTCTCATGTTTGACAGCTTATCATCGATAAGCTATCTCGGTAGTG
GGATACGACGATACCGAAGACAGCTCATGTTATATCCCGCCGTCAACCACCATCAAACAGGATTTTCGCC
TGCTGGGGCAAACCAGCGTGGACCGCTTGCTGCAACTCTCTCAGGGCCAGGCGGTGAAGGGCAATCAGCT
GTTGCCCGTCTCACTGGTGAAAAGAAAAACCACCCTGGCGCCCAATACGCAAACCGCCTCTCCCCGCGCG
TTGGCCGATTCATTAATGCAGCTGGCACGACAGGTTTCCCGACTGGAAAGCGGGCAGTGAGCGCAACGCA
ATTAATGTGAGTTAGCGCGAATTGATCTGGTTTGACAGCTTATCATCGACTGCACGGTGCACCAATGCTT
CTGGCGTCAGGCAGCCATCGGAAGCTGTGGTATGGCTGTGCAGGTCGTAAATCACTGCATAATTCGTGTC
GCTCAAGGCGCACTCCCGTTCTGGATAATGTTTTTTGCGCCGACATCATAACGGTTCTGGCAAATATTCT
GAAATGAGCTGTTGACAATTAATCATCCGGCTCGTATAATGTGTGGAATTGTGAGCGGATAACAATTTCA
CACAGGAAACAGCGCCGCTGAGAAAAAGCGAAGCGGCACTGCTCTTTAACAATTTATCAGACAATCTGTG
TGGGCACTCGACCGGAATTATCGATTAACTTTATTATTAAAAATTAAAGAGGTATATATTAATGTATCGA
TTAAATAAGGAGGAATAAACCATGGGGGGTTCTCATCATCATCATCATCATGGTATGGCTAGCATGACTG
GTGGACAGCAAATGGGTCGGACTCTGTACGACGATGACGATAAGGATCGATGGGGATCATCGAATTCGCG
GCCGCTACAAAAGGAAATAATTAGATTCCTCTTTCTGCTTGCTATACCTTGATAGAACAATATAACAATG
GTGTAAGTCTTCTCGCTGTATTCGAAATTATTTGGAGGAGGAAAATGGAGTGTGTTGGGGCTAGGAATTT
CGCAGCAATGGCGGTTTCAACATTTCCGTCATGGAGTTGTCGAAGGAAATTTCCAGTGGTTAAGAGATAC
AGCTATAGGAATATTCGTTTCGGTTTGTGTAGTGTCAGAGCTAGCGGCGGCGGAAGTTCCGGTAGTGAGA
GTTGTGTAGCGGTGAGAGAAGATTTCGCTGACGAAGAAGATTTTGTGAAAGCTGGTGGTTCTGAGATTCT
ATTTGTTCAAATGCAGCAGAACAAAGATATGGATGAACAGTCTAAGCTTGTTGATAAGTTGCCTCCTATA
TCAATTGGTGATGGTGCTTTGGATCATGTGGTTATTGGTTGTGGTCCTGCTGGTTTAGCCTTGGCTGCAG
AATCAGCTAAGCTTGGATTAAAAGTTGGACTCATTGGTCCAGATCTTCCTTTTACTAACAATTACGGTGT
TTGGGAAGATGAATTCAATGATCTTGGGCTGCAAAAATGTATTGAGCATGTTTGGAGAGAGACTATTGTG
TATCTGGATGATGACAAGCCTATTACCATTGGCCGTGCTTATGGAAGAGTTAGTCGACGTTTGCTCCATG
AGGAGCTTTTGAGGAGGTGTGTCGAGTCAGGTGTCTCGTACCTTAGCTCGAAAGTTGACAGCATAACAGA
AGCTTCTGATGGCCTTAGACTTGTTGCTTGTGACGACAATAACGTCATTCCCTGCAGGCTTGCCACTGTT
GCTTCTGGAGCAGCTTCGGGAAAGCTCTTGCAATACGAAGTTGGTGGACCTAGAGTCTGTGTGCAAACTG
CATACGGCGTGGAGGTTGAGGTGGAAAATAGTCCATATGATCCAGATCAAATGGTTTTCATGGATTACAG
AGATTATACTAACGAGAAAGTTCGGAGCTTAGAAGCTGAGTATCCAACGTTTCTGTACGCCATGCCTATG
ACAAAGTCAAGACTCTTCTTCGAGGAGACATGTTTGGCCTCAAAAGATGTCATGCCCTTTGATTTGCTAA
AAACGAAGCTCATGTTAAGATTAGATACACTCGGAATTCGAATTCTAAAGACTTACGAAGAGGAGTGGTC
CTATATCCCAGTTGGTGGTTCCTTGCCAAACACCGAACAAAAGAATCTCGCCTTTGGTGCTGCCGCTAGC
ATGGTACATCCCGCAACAGGCTATTCAGTTGTGAGATCTTTGTCTGAAGCTCCAAAATATGCATCAGTCA
TCGCAGAGATACTAAGAGAAGAGACTACCAAACAGATCAACAGTAATATTTCAAGACAAGCTTGGGATAC
TTTATGGCCACCAGAAAGGAAAAGACAGAGAGCATTCTTTCTCTTTGGTCTTGCACTCATAGTTCAATTC
GATACCGAAGGCATTAGAAGCTTCTTCCGTACTTTCTTCCGCCTTCCAAAATGGATGTGGCAAGGGTTTC
TAGGATCAACATTAACATCAGGAGATCTCGTTCTCTTTGCTTTATACATGTTCGTCATTTCACCAAACAA
TTTGAGAAAAGGTCTCATCAATCATCTCATCTCTGATCCAACCGGAGCAACCATGATAAAAACCTATCTC
AAAGTATGATTTACTTATCAACTCTTAGGTTTGTGTATATATATGTTGATTTATCTGAATAATCGATCAA
AGAATGGTATGTGGGTTACTAGGAAGTTGGAAACAAACATGTATAGAATCTAAGGAGTGATCGAAATGGA
GATGGAAACGAAAAGAAAAAAATCAGTCTTTGTTTTGTGGTTAGTGACGCGGCCGCGAATTCCTGCAGCC
CGATCCGAGCTCGAGATCTGCAGCTGAGCTTTAATGCGGTAGTTTATCACAGTTAAATTGCTAACGCAGT
CAGGCACCGTGTATGAAATCTAACAATGCGCTCATCGTCATCCTCGGCACCGTCACCCTGGATGCTGTAG
GCATAGGCTTGGTTATGCCGGTACTGCCGGGCCTCTTGCGGGATATCGTCCATTCCGACAGCATCGCCAG
TCACTATGGCGTGCTGCTAGCGCTATATGCGTTGATGCAATTTCTATGCGCACCCGTTCTCGGAGCACTG
TCCGACCGCTTTGGCCGCCGCCCAGTCCTGCTCGCTTCGCTACTTGGAGCCACTATCGACTACGCGATCA
TGGCGACCACACCCGTCCTGTGGATCTAAAGGCACAGCGTCTCATGCTTCGCACAATGTAAAACTGCTTC
AGAACCTGGCGAGAGCTATCCGCGCGGTCTACGGTTAACTGATACTAAAAGACAATTCAGCGGGTAACCT
TGCAATGGTGAGTGGCAGTAAAGCGGGCGTTTCGCCTCATCGCGAAATAGAAGTAATGAGACAATCCATT
GACGATCACCTGGCTGGCCTGTTACCTGAAACCGACAGCCAGGATATCGTCAGCCTTGCGATGCGTGAAG
GCGTCATGGCACCCGGTAAACGGATCCGTCCGCTGCTGATGCTGCTGGCCGCCCGCGACCTCCGCTACCA
GGGCAGTATGCCTACGCTGCTCGATCTCGCCTGCGCCGTTGAACTGACCCATACCGCGTCGCTGATGCTC
GACGACATGCCCTGCATGGACAACGCCGAGCTGCGCCGCGGTCAGCCCACTACCCACAAAAAATTTGGTG
AGAGCGTGGCGATCCTTGCCTCCGTTGGGCTGCTCTCTAAAGCCTTTGGTCTGATCGCCGCCACCGGCGA
TCTGCCGGGGGAGAGGCGTGCCCAGGCGGTCAACGAGCTCTCTACCGCCGTGGGCGTGCAGGGCCTGGTA
CTGGGGCAGTTTCGCGATCTTAACGATGCCGCCCTCGACCGTACCCCTGACGCTATCCTCAGCACCAACC
ACCTCAAGACCGGCATTCTGTTCAGCGCGATGCTGCAGATCGTCGCCATTGCTTCCGCCTCGTCGCCGAG
CACGCGAGAGACGCTGCACGCCTTCGCCCTCGACTTCGGCCAGGCGTTTCAACTGCTGGACGATCTGCGT
GACGATCACCCGGAAACCGGTAAAGATCGCAATAAGGACGCGGGAAAATCGACGCTGGTCAACCGGCTGG
GCGCAGACGCGGCCCGGCAAAAGCTGCGCGAGCATATTGATTCCGCCGACAAACACCTCACTTTTGCCTG
TCCGCAGGGCGGCGCCATCCGACAGTTTATGCATCTGTGGTTTGGCCATCACCTTGCCGACTGGTCACCG
GTCATGAAAATCGCCTGATACCGCCCTTTTGGGTTCAAGCAGTACATAACGATGGAACCACATTACAGGA
GTAGTGATGAATGAAGGACGAGCGCCTTGTTCAGCGTAAGAACGATCATCTGGATATCGTTCTCGACCCC
CGTCGCGCCGTAACTCAGGCTAGCGCAGGTTTTGAGCGCTGGCGCTTTACCCACTGCGCCCTGCCAGAGC
TGAATTTTAGCGACATCACGCTGGAAACCACCTTCCTGAATCGGCAGCTACAGGCTCCGCTGCTGATCAG
CTCCATGACCGGCGGCGTTGAGCGCTCGCGCCATATCAACCGCCACCTCGCCGAGGCGGCGCAGGTGCTA
AAAATTGCGATGGGGGTGGGCTCCCAGCGCGTCGCCATTGAGAGCGACGCGGGCTTAGGGCTGGATAAAA
CCCTGCGGCAGCTGGCTCCGGACGTGCCGCTGCTGGCGAACCTCGGCGCGGCGCAGCTGACCGGCAGAAA
AGGTATTGATTACGCCCGACGGGCCGTGGAGATGATCGAGGCGGATGCGCTGATTGTGCACCTAAACCCG
CTGCAGGAGGCGCTACAGCCCGGCGGCGATCGCGACTGGCGCGGACGGCTGGCGGCTATTGAAACTCTGG
TCCGCGAGCTGCCCGTTCCGCTGGTGGTGAAAGAGGTGGGAGCCGGTATCTCCCGAACCGTGGCCGGGCA
GCTGATCGATGCCGGCGTTACCGTGATTGACGTCGCGGGCGCGGGCGGCACCAGCTGGGCCGCCGTTGAA
GGCGAGCGGGCGGCCACCGAGCAGCAGCGCAGCGTGGCCAACGTCTTTGCCGACTGGGGGATCCCCACCG
CTGAGGCGCTGGTTGACATTGCCGAGGCCTGGCCGCAGATGCCCCTTATTGCCTCGGGAATGCGGGCTGG
GCTATTTCACCCTACCACTGGCTATTCGCTGCCGCTGGCGGTGGCCCTTGCCGACGCGATTGCCGACAGC
CCGCGGCTGGGCAGCGTTCCGCTCTATCAGCTCACCCGGCAGTTTGCCGAACGCCACTGGCGCAGGCAGG
GATTCTTCCGCCTGCTGAACCGGATGCTTTTCCTGGCCGGGCGCGAGGAGAACCGCTGGCGGGTGATGCA
GCGCTTTTATGGGCTGCCGGAGCCCACCGTAGAGCGCTTTTACGCCGGTCGGCTCTCTCTCTTTGATAAG
GCCCGCATTTTGACGGGCAAGCCACCGGTTCCGCTGGGCGAAGCCTGGCGGGCGGCGCTGAACCATTTTC
CTGACAGACGAGATAAAGGATGAAAAAAACCGTTGTGATTGGCGCAGGCTTTGGTGGCCTGGCGCTGGCG
ATTCGCCTGCAGGCGGCAGGGATCCCAACCGTACTGCTGGAGCAGCGGGACAAGCCCGGCGGTCGGGCCT
ACGTCTGGCATGACCAGGGCTTTACCTTTGACGCCGGGCCGACGGTGATCACCGATCCTACCGCGCTTGA
GGCGCTGTTCACCCTGGCCGGCAGGCGCATGGAGGATTACGTCAGGCTGCTGCCGGTAAAACCCTTCTAC
CGACTCTGCTGGGAGTCCGGGAAGACCCTCGACTATGCTAACGACAGCGCCGAGCTTGAGGCGCAGATTA
CCCAGTTCAACCCCCGCGACGTCGAGGGCTACCGGCGCTTTCTGGCTTACTCCCAGGCGGTATTCCAGGA
GGGATATTTGCGCCTCGGCAGCGTGCCGTTCCTCTCTTTTCGCGACATGCTGCGCGCCGGGCCGCAGCTG
CTTAAGCTCCAGGCGTGGCAGAGCGTCTACCAGTCGGTTTCGCGCTTTATTGAGGATGAGCATCTGCGGC
AGGCCTTCTCGTTCCACTCCCTGCTGGTAGGCGGCAACCCCTTCACCACCTCGTCCATCTACACCCTGAT
CCACGCCCTTGAGCGGGAGTGGGGGGTCTGGTTCCCTGAGGGCGGCACCGGGGCGCTGGTGAACGGCATG
GTGAAGCTGTTTACCGATCTGGGCGGGGAGATCGAACTCAACGCCCGGGTCGAAGAGCTGGTGGTGGCCG
ATAACCGCGTAAGCCAGGTCCGGCTGGCGGATGGTCGGATCTTTGACACCGACGCCGTAGCCTCGAACGC
TGACGTGGTGAACACCTATAAAAAGCTGCTCGGCCACCATCCGGTGGGGCAGAAGCGGGCGGCAGCGCTG
GAGCGCAAGAGCATGAGCAACTCGCTGTTTGTGCTCTACTTCGGCCTGAACCAGCCTCATTCCCAGCTGG
CGCACCATACCATCTGTTTTGGTCCCCGCTACCGGGAGCTGATCGACGAGATCTTTACCGGCAGCGCGCT
GGCGGATGACTTCTCGCTCTACCTGCACTCGCCCTGCGTGACCGATCCCTCGCTCGCGCCTCCCGGCTGC
GCCAGCTTCTACGTGCTGGCCCCGGTGCCGCATCTTGGCAACGCGCCGCTGGACTGGGCGCAGGAGGGGC
CGAAGCTGCGCGACCGCATCTTTGACTACCTTGAAGAGCGCTATATGCCCGGCCTGCGTAGCCAGCTGGT
GACCCAGCGGATCTTTACCCCGGCAGACTTCCACGACACGCTGGATGCGCATCTGGGATCGGCCTTCTCC
ATCGAGCCGCTGCTGACCCAAAGCGCCTGGTTCCGCCCGCACAACCGCGACAGCGACATTGCCAACCTCT
ACCTGGTGGGCGCAGGTACTCACCCTGGGGCGGGCATTCCTGGCGTAGTGGCCTCGGCGAAAGCCACCGC
CAGCCTGATGATTGAGGATCTGCAATGAGCCAACCGCCGCTGCTTGACCACGCCACGCAGACCATGGCCA
ACGGCTCGAAAAGTTTTGCCACCGCTGCGAAGCTGTTCGACCCGGCCACCCGCCGTAGCGTGCTGATGCT
CTACACCTGGTGCCGCCACTGCGATGACGTCATTGACGACCAGACCCACGGCTTCGCCAGCGAGGCCGCG
GCGGAGGAGGAGGCCACCCAGCGCCTGGCCCGGCTGCGCACGCTGACCCTGGCGGCGTTTGAAGGGGCCG
AGATGCAGGATCCGGCCTTCGCTGCCTTTCAGGAGGTGGCGCTGACCCACGGTATTACGCCCCGCATGGC
GCTCGATCACCTCGACGGCTTTGCGATGGACGTGGCTCAGACCCGCTATGTCACCTTTGAGGATACGCTG
CGCTACTGCTATCACGTGGCGGGCGTGGTGGGTCTGATGATGGCCAGGGTGATGGGCGTGCGGGATGAGC
GGGTGCTGGATCGCGCCTGCGATCTGGGGCTGGCCTTCCAGCTGACGAATATCGCCCGGGATATTATTGA
CGATGCGGCTATTGACCGCTGCTATCTGCCCGCCGAGTGGCTGCAGGATGCCGGGCTGACCCCGGAGAAC
TATGCCGCGCGGGAGAATCGGGCCGCGCTGGCGCGGGTGGCGGAGCGGCTTATTGATGCCGCAGAGCCGT
ACTACATCTCCTCCCAGGCCGGGCTACACGATCTGCCGCCGCGCTGCGCCTGGGCGATCGCCACCGCCCG
CAGCGTCTACCGGGAGATCGGTATTAAGGTAAAAGCGGCGGGAGGCAGCGCCTGGGATCGCCGCCAGCAC
ACCAGCAAAGGTGAAAAAATTGCCATGCTGATGGCGGCACCGGGGCAGGTTATTCGGGCGAAGACGACGA
GGGTGACGCCGCGTCCGGCCGGTCTTTGGCAGCGTCCCGTTTAGGCGGGCGGCCATGACGTTCACGCAGG
ATCGCCTGTAGGTCGGCAGGCTTGCGGGCGTAAATAAAACCGAAGGAGACGCAGCCCTCCCGGCCGCGCA
CCGCGTGGTGCAGGCGGTGGGCGACGTAGAGCCGCTTCAGGTAGCCCCGGCGCGGGATCCCGCCTCGCCG
TGCTGTCCGGTCTCAACCTGATCCGCCAGAATCGAGCCAACGGGATCGGCCAGCACGAATTCGGTATGCG
GAGAGTGTTTGGCAAACCATGCCTGCAAGCCACCCAGCGTGCCGCCGGAGCCAACGCCTACTACCACGGC
ATCAACCCTGCCTGCCAGCTGGTCGAACAGCTCCGGTGCGGTGGTGGTGGCGTGCGCCAGCGGGTTGGCC
GGGTTAGAGAACTGATCAATATAGTAAGCACCCGGCGTCTCCTCTGCCAGGCGGCGGGCGTAGTCCTGAT
AGTACTCCGGGTGGCCCTTTGTCACGTCGGAGCGGGTCAGGCGCACATCAACACCCAGCGCACGCAGGTG
GTAGATCCTCTACGCCGGACGCATCGTGGCCGGCATCACCGGCGCCACAGGTGCGGTTGCTGGCGCCTAT
ATCGCCGACATCACCGATGGGGAAGATCGGGCTCGCCACTTCGGGCTCATGAGCGCTTGTTTCGGCGTGG
GTATGGTGGCAGGCCCCGTGGCCGGGGGACTGTTGGGCGCCATCTCCTTGCATGCACCATTCCTTGCGGC
GGCGGTGCTCAACGGCCTCAACCTACTACTGGGCTGCTTCCTAATGCAGGAGTCGCATAAGGGAGAGCGT
CGACCGATGCCCTTGAGAGCCTTCAACCCAGTCAGCTCCTTCCGGTGGGCGCGGGGCATGACTATCGTCG
CCGCACTTATGACTGTCTTCTTTATCATGCAACTCGTAGGACAGGTGCCGGCAGCGCTCTGGGTCATTTT
CGGCGAGGACCGCTTTCGCTGGAGCGCGACGATGATCGGCCTGTCGCTTGCGGTATTCGGAATCTTGCAC
GCCCTCGCTCAAGCCTTCGTCACTGGTCCCGCCACCAAACGTTTCGGCGAGAAGCAGGCCATTATCGCCG
GCATGGCGGCCGACGCGCTGGGCTACGTCTTGCTGGCGTTCGCGACGCGAGGCTGGATGGCCTTCCCCAT
TATGATTCTTCTCGCTTCCGGCGGCATCGGGATGCCCGCGTTGCAGGCCATGCTGTCCAGGCAGGTAGAT
GACGACCATCAGGGACAGCTTCAAGGATCGCTCGCGGCTCTTACCAGCCTAACTTCGATCACTGGACCGC
TGATCGTCACGGCGATTTATGCCGCCTCGGCGAGCACATGGAACGGGTTGGCATGGATTGTAGGCGCCGC
CCTATACCTTGTCTGCCTCCCCGCGTTGCGTCGCGGTGCATGGAGCCGGGCCACCTCGACCTGAATGGAA
GCCGGCGGCACCTCGCTAACGGATTCACCACTCCAAGAATTGGAGCCAATCAATTCTTGCGGAGAACTGT
GAATGCGCAAACCAACCCTTGGCAGAACATATCCATCGCGTCCGCCATCTCCAGCAGCCGCACGCGGCGC
ATCTCGGGCAGCGTTGGGTCCTGGCCACGGGTGCGCATGATCGTGCTCCTGTCGTTGAGGACCCGGCTAG
GCTGGCGGGGTTGCCTTACTGGTTAGCAGAATGAATCACCGATACGCGAGCGAACGTGAAGCGACTGCTG
CTGCAAAACGTCTGCGACCTGAGCAACAACATGAATGGTCTTCGGTTTCCGTGTTTCGTAAAGTCTGGAA
ACGCGGAAGTCCCCTACGTGCTGCTGAAGTTGCCCGCAACAGAGAGTGGAACCAACCGGTGATACCACGA
TACTATGACTGAGAGTCAACGCCATGAGCGGCCTCATTTCTTATTCTGAGTTACAACAGTCCGCACCGCT
GTCCGGTAGCTCCTTCCGGTGGGCGCGGGGCATGACTATCGTCGCCGCACTTATGACTGTCTTCTTTATC
ATGCAACTCGTAGGACAGGTGCCGGCAGCGCCCAACAGTCCCCCGGCCACGGGGCCTGCCACCATACCCA
CGCCGAAACAAGCGCCCTGCACCATTATGTTCCGGATCTGCATCGCAGGATGCTGCTGGCTACCCTGTGG
AACACCTACATCTGTATTAACGAAGCGCTAACCGTTTTTATCAGGCTCTGGGAGGCAGAATAAATGATCA
TATCGTCAATTATTACCTCCACGGGGAGAGCCTGAGCAAACTGGCCTCAGGCATTTGAGAAGCACACGGT
CACACTGCTTCCGGTAGTCAATAAACCGGTAAACCAGCAATAGACATAAGCGGCTATTTAACGACCCTGC
CCTGAACCGACGACCGGGTCGAATTTGCTTTCGAATTTCTGCCATTCATCCGCTTATTATCACTTATTCA
GGCGTAGCACCAGGCGTTTAAGGGCACCAATAACTGCCTTAAAAAAATTACGCCCCGCCCTGCCACTCAT
CGCAGTACTGTTGTAATTCATTAAGCATTCTGCCGACATGGAAGCCATCACAGACGGCATGATGAACCTG
AATCGCCAGCGGCATCAGCACCTTGTCGCCTTGCGTATAATATTTGCCCATGGTGAAAACGGGGGCGAAG
AAGTTGTCCATATTGGCCACGTTTAAATCAAAACTGGTGAAACTCACCCAGGGATTGGCTGAGACGAAAA
ACATATTCTCAATAAACCCTTTAGGGAAATAGGCCAGGTTTTCACCGTAACACGCCACATCTTGCGAATA
TATGTGTAGAAACTGCCGGAAATCGTCGTGGTATTCACTCCAGAGCGATGAAAACGTTTCAGTTTGCTCA
TGGAAAACGGTGTAACAAGGGTGAACACTATCCCATATCACCAGCTCACCGTCTTTCATTGCCATACG
