>Addgene plasmid #53273 | pAC-DELTA | addgene partial sequence | sequence record 92826 | crtI-R 5'-cgccaatcacaacggttt-3'
TGCGGGCCTTATCAAAGAGAGAGAGCCGACCGGCGTAAAAGCGCTCTACGGTGGGCTCCGGCAGCCCATA
AAAGCGCTGCATCACCCGCCAGCGGTTCTCCTCGCGCCCGGCCAGGAAAAGCATCCGGTTCAGCAGGCGG
AAGAATCCCTGCCTGCGCCAGTGGCGTTCGGCAAACTGCCGGGTGAGCTGATAGAGCGGAACGCTGCCCA
GCCGCGGGCTGTCGGCAATCGCGTCGGCAAGGGCCACCGCCAGCGGCAGCGAATAGCCAGTGGTAGGGTG
AAATAGCCCAGCCCGCATTCCCGAGGCAATAAGGGGCATCTGCGGCCAGGCCTCGGCAATGTCAACCAGC
GCCTCAGCGGTGGGGATCCCCCAGTCGGCAAAGACGTTGGCCACGCTGCGCTGCTGCTCGGTGGCCGCCC
GCTCGCCTTCAACGGCGGCCCAGCTGGTGCCGCCCGCGCCCGCGACGTCAATCACGGTAACGCCGGCATC
