>Addgene plasmid #53273 | pAC-DELTA | addgene partial sequence | sequence record 92828 | crtI-F 5'-cgacattgccaacctctacc-3'
GGGCGGGCATTCCTGGCGTAGTGGCCTCGGCGAAAGCCACCGCCAGCCTGATGATTGAGGATCTGCAATG
AGCCAACCGCCGCTGCTTGACCACGCCACGCAGACCATGGCCAACGGCTCGAAAAGTTTTGCCACCGCTG
CGAAGCTGTTCGACCCGGCCACCCGCCGTAGCGTGCTGATGCTCTACACCTGGTGCCGCCACTGCGATGA
CGTCATTGACGACCAGACCCACGGCTTCGCCAGCGAGGCCGCGGCGGAGGAGGAGGCCACCCAGCGCCTG
GCCCGGCTGCGCACGCTGACCCTGGCGGCGTTTGAAGGGGCCGAGATGCAGGATCCGGCCTTCGCTGCCT
TTCAGGAGGTGGCGCTGACCCACGGTATTACGCCCCGCATGGCGCTCGATCACCTCGACGGCTTTGCGAT
GGACGTGGCTCAGACCCGCTATGTCACCTTTGAGGATACGCTGCGCTACTGCTATCACGTGGCG
