>Addgene plasmid #53273 | pAC-DELTA | addgene partial sequence | sequence record 92830 | Tet-internal-R 5'-aaggagctgactgggttgaag-3'
AAGGAAATAATTAGATTCCTCTTTCTGCTTGCTATACCTTGATAGAACAATATAACAATGGTGTAAGTCT
TCTCGCTGTATTCGAAATTATTTGGAGGAGGAAAATGGAGTGTGTTGGGGCTAGGAATTTCGCAGCAATG
GCGGTTTCAACATTTCCGTCATGGAGTTGTCGAAGGAAATTTCCAGTGGTTAAGAGATACAGCTATAGGA
ATATTCGTTTCGGTTTGTGTAGTGTCAGAGCTAGCGGCGGCGGAAGTTCCGGTAGTGAGAGTTGTGTAGC
GGTGAGAGAAGATTTCGCTGACGAAGAA
