>Addgene plasmid #53273 | pAC-DELTA | addgene partial sequence | sequence record 93630 | pBRforBam 5'-CTTGGAGCCACTATCGAC-3'
AATAGAAGTAATGAGACAATCCATTGACGATCACCTGGCTGGCCTGTTACCTGAAACCGACAGCCAGGAT
ATCGTCAGCCTTGCGATGCGTGAAGGCGTCATGGCACCCGGTAAACGGATCCGTCCGCTGCTGATGCTGC
TGGCCGCCCGCGACCTCCGCTACCAGGGCAGTATGCCTACGCTGCTCGATCTCGCCTGCGCCGTTGAACT
GACCCATACCGCGTCGCTGATGCTCGACGACATGCCCTGCATGGACAACGCCGAGCTGCGCCGCGGTCAG
CCCACTACCCACAAAAAATTTGGTGAGAGCGT
